>Addgene plasmid #35414 | pEGFP-RNF17S | depositor partial sequence | sequence record 58060 | Mouse Rnf17 short transcript (complete CDS) (Genbank: AY854010)
AGCAATGGCGGCAGAGGCTTCGTCGACCGGGCTGGCTTCCTGTCACCTAGTGGAGAGTAAGAGTGGAGCG
CAGGGTGCTTCGGGGTGTCAGTGCACTCGGTGTGGAAGGAAGGTGTCCGTTGCCTCCGGTGACCACCACA
AGTTTCCATGTGGACATGCCTTTTGTGAACTGTGCCTGTTAGCACCTCAAGAATATACCACAAGTAAATG
CACTGACTGTGAGGTTCATACAACTGTCAGCATGAATCAAGGTCACTACCCAGTAGATGGCTTCATCGAG
GAAGATTCTTCTCTGGAAGCCTTGCCACCGAAAATGGTAAATAACTGCTCTTCAGATCTTGAAAAGACAG
TGGACCAGCTAATTAATGATTTAGAACATTCATCCTCCATACATAGGAATGTTTCAAACCCATCAGCTGT
AATGTCGGAGACAGAAGAAATTGATGAAGCACTGAAGATAGCAGGCTGTAATTTTGAACAATTAAGTAAT
GCTATAAAAATGCTTGATAGCACACAAGATCAAACAAGACAAGAGACACACAGTCTAACAGAGGCTGTGG
AGAAACAGTTTGATACACTTCTTGCTTCTCTTGATTCCAGGAAAAAGAGCTTGTGTGAAGAACTTATAAG
GCGTACAGATGATTATTTATCAAAATTAGTAACAGTTAAAAGCTACATTGAAGAGAAAAAAAGTGATTTG
GATGCAGCTATGAAGATAGCAAAAGAACTCAGATCTGCTCCTTCTCTGAGGACCTACTGTGACCTGACTC
AGATTATCCGGACTTTGAAGTTAACATTTGAAAGTGAATTGTCACAAGTTAGTTCCATAATTCCAAGGAA
CACCCCTAGGTTGGATATAAATTGCAGTGAGGCCATCTGCATGTTCAGCAGTATGGGAAAGATTGAATTT
GAGGACTCAACAAAATGTTACCCTCAAGAAAATGAAGATGGACAGAATGTTCAAAAGAAATTTAATAATA
GAAAGGAACTCTGTTGTGATGTATACTCATCACTAGAAAAGAAAAAGGTAGATGCTGCTGTCCTGACTGA
TGAAACACCTGAACCTCCTTTGCAAGCAGAGGCCCCTGACAGGCATTTAGAAGGGAAAAAGAAGCAGCCA
ACAAAAGAGATGGTTGTGGTGACATCTCCTAAGACTATTGCTGTACTGCCTCAACTGGGATCCAGCCCTG
ATGTGATAATTGAGGAAATTATTGAGGAAAACCTAGAATCATGCTTTACAGATGATCCTATAGAGACTTC
TGGATACCCAAAAAAGCCCCCTCAGAAAGAGCAGTCTGCTCCTGTTGGATCAAAAGCAGGTTGTCCAGAG
CTAGTTTTTGTAAGTCATGTAATACATCCTTGCCACTTCTATGTGCGGAAATATTCACAAATAAAAGATG
CAACAATATTGGAGAAGAAGATGAAGCAAGTTTGCAATAGGAGCTTACACCTTGATCCTTCAGACATTTT
GGAACTAGGTGCAAGAATATTTGTCAACAGTATTAAGAATAGAATGTGGTGTCGAGGAATTATCACTGAA
ATAATTCCATCAAAAACTAAAAATATTAGAAAACCATGTAGTCCAACCAAATTCTCAGTCTGTGAAATTT
CACTAATACAGATATTCATGGTAGATTTTGGAAATTCTGAAGTCCTGATCATCACAGGAGTTGGTGACAC
ACATGAGGGACCAGAGCATGATGGTGAACAGCATATTACACTAAGTGACTTCTGTCTGCTTCTAATGAAG
TCTGAACCATACAGTGAGGAACTGTTGAAAGACATCCCACATTTAGCACACCTGTGCTCCTTGAAAGACA
TCGTCCCATACAATTCAACTGAGGGCTGGGAAAAGGAGGCAAAAGTGGAATTTTTGAAAATGGTAAATAA
GAAGGCTGTCTTAATGAAAGTTTTTGGAGAAGAAGATGATGTCCTTATTGTAGATCTGCAGAAACCACCA
ACAAATAAAATCAGCAGTGATATGCCTGTGTCTCTCAGAGATGCATTGGTTTTTATGGAACTAGCAAGGT
TTAGGTCACAATCACCAAGAAGTCACAGTGAAAAAAATACAACTTTATGCTATCATCCACCCATTTTGCC
TGAAGAGATGACTGAAGTTTCAGTCATGGTTTGCCATATAAATAGTCCTACTGATTTTTATCTTCAGCTG
ATGGAGAACCTGGACTTTTTATCTCTTTTAAAAACAATTGAGGAATTCTATAAAGGTGAAGATGGAGAAA
ATCTGGAAATCCTTTGTCCTCTTCAGAATCAAGCCTGTGTAGCTAAATTTGAAGATGGAATCTGGTATCG
TGCAAAAGTGATCGGATTGCCTGGACATCGGGAAGTAGAAGTTAAATATGTGGACTTTGGTAATACTGCA
AAAATAACACTTAAAGATATGCGGAAAATAAAGGATGAGTTTTTGGAACCCCCAGAGAAGGCAATTAAAT
GTAAGCTGGCATATGTTGAACCAAGTAAAAAATCACAGTGGTCCAAAAAGGCTAAAGAGAAATTTGAAGA
AAAGACTCAAGATAAATTTGTGACATGTTCTGTTATTAAGATTCTGGAAAATAATGTGCTCTTGGTTGAG
CTTTTTGATTCTCGAGCTCCTGGAAAAAGTGCTGTTAGTATTAATGACCAGCTCGTGAAAGAGGGCCTAG
CATCTTATGAAGCAGGATATACCCTCAAAGATAACTCTAAAAAGCATCTTGAAGTATGGGATCCTTCTCC
TGAAGAAATTATTACAAGTGAAATAAACAACTTAAGTCCTTTATCTGTAAAATCTCTACCTAATGAGAAT
TTCCAGTCATTGTATAACAAGGAGCTGCCTGTGAACATATGTAATGTAATATCTCCTGAGAAGATTTATG
TTCAGTGGTTATTAACAGAAAACTTACTTAATAGTTTAGAAGAGAAGATGGTAGCAGCGTATGAGCACTC
AGAATGGAAGCCTGTTAAGTGGGAGTGTGATATGCACTGCGCTGTTAAGGTCCCAGCTAAAAATCAGTGG
CGAAGAGGCCAGATTCTCAGAATGGTTACAGACAAACTGGTAGAGGTCTTGCTTTATGATGTTGGTGTTG
AACTAGTAGTGAATATTCACTGCTTAAGAGAACTTCAAGAAAATCTAAAGACAATGGGAAGATTATCTTT
GGAATGTTCACTTGTTGATATAAGGCCAACTGGCGGAAGTGACAAGTGGACAGCAACAGCTTGTGACTGT
CTGTCACTGCACCTCACTGGAGCCATAGCAACCATAATCTTACAGGAAAGCAACACAACGTGGCCATTAC
CTGTGAAAATTTTCTGCCGAGATGAAAAAGGAGAACGTGTTGATGTTTCTAAATATTTGATTAAAAAAGG
TTTGGCATTGAGAGAGAGAAGGGCCTCCTCCTCCTAAGACATTCCCAAGTAGTCATCTTCATTCAACAGT
CATTTAAGCCAGAGCTTGTCAATGTTACCATGGGAAAAAACAAAAAGCAATTAATAATTAAATATATATT
AAATTTT
