>Addgene plasmid #35414 | pEGFP-RNF17S | addgene partial sequence | sequence record 59439 | EGFP-C 5'-CATGGTCCTGCTGGAGTTCGTG-3'
TCTCGGCATGGACGAGCTGTACAAGTCCGGACTCAGATCTCGAGCTCAAGCTTCGATGGCGGCAGAGGCT
TCGTCGACCGGGCTGGCTTCCTGTCACCTAGTGGAGAGTAAGAGTGGAGCGCAGGGTGCTTCGGGGTGTC
AGTGCACTCGGTGTGGAAGGAAGGTGTCCGTTGCCTCCGGTGACCACCACAAGTTTCCATGTGGACATGC
CTTTTGTGAACTGTGCCTGTTAGCACCTCAAGAATATACCACAAGTAAATGCACTGACTGTGAGGTTCAT
ACAACTGTCAGCATGAATCAAGGTCACTACCCAGTAGATGGCTTCATCGAGGAAGATTCTTCTCTGGAAG
CCTTGCCACCGAAAATGGTAAATAACTGCTCTTCAGATCTTGAAAAGACAGTGGACCAGCTAATTAATGA
TTTAGAACATTCATCCTCCATACATAGGAATGTTTCAAACCCATCAGCTGTAATGTCGGAGACAGAAGAA
ATTGATGAAGCACTGAAGATAGCAGGCTGTAATTTTGAACAATTAAGTAATGCTATAAAAATGCTTGATA
GCACACAAGATCAAACAAGACAAGAGACACACAGTCTAACAGAGGCTGTGGAGAAACAGTTTGATACACT
TCTTGCTTCTCTTGATTCCAGGAAAAAGAGCTTGTGTGAAGAACTTATAAGGCGTACAGATGATTATTTA
TCAAAATTAGTAACAGTTAAAAGCTACATTGAAGAGAAAAAAAGTGATTTGGATGCAGCTATGAAGATAG
CAAAAGAACTCAGATCTGCTCCTTCTCTGAGGACCTACTGTGACCTGACTCAGATTATCCGGACTTTGAA
GTTAACATTTGAAAGTGAATTGTCACAAGTTAGTTCCATAATTCCAAGGAACACCCCTAGGTTGGATATA
AATTGCAGTGAGGCCATCTG
