>Addgene plasmid #35414 | pEGFP-RNF17S | addgene partial sequence | sequence record 59513 | SV40pA-R 5'-GAAATTTGTGATGCTATTGC-3'
AGCTGCATAAACAAGTTAACAACAACAATTGCATTCATTTTATGTTTCAGGTTCAGGGGGAGGTGTGGGA
GGTTTTTTAAAGCAAGTAAAACCTCTACAAATGTGGTATGGCTGATTATGATCAGTTATCTAGATCCGGT
GGATCCCGGGCTTGGGAATGTCTTAGGAGGAGGAGGCCCTTCTCTCTCTCAATGCCAAACCTTTTTTAAT
CAAATATTTAGAAACATCAACACGTTCTCCTTTTTCATCTCGGCAGAAAATTTTCACAGGTAATGGCCAC
GTTGTGTTGCTTTCCTGTAAGATTATGGTTGCTATGGCTCCAGTGAGGTGCAGTGACAGACAGTCACAAG
CTGTTGCTGTCCACTTGTCACTTCCGCCAGTTGGCCTTATATCAACAAGTGAACATTCCAAAGATAATCT
TCCCATTGTCTTTAGATTTTCTTGAAGTTCTCTTAAGCAGTGAATATTCACTACTAGTTCAACACCAACA
TCATAAAGCAAGACCTCTACCAGTTTGTCTGTAACCATTCTGAGAATCTGGCCTCTTCGCCACTGATTTT
TAGCTGGGACCTTAACAGCGCAGTGCATATCACACTCCCACTTAACAGGCTTCCATTCTGAGTGCTCATA
CGCTGCTACCATCTTCTCTTCTAAACTATTAAGTAAGTTTTCTGTTAATAACCACTGAACATAAATCTTC
TCAGGAGATATTACATTACATATGTTCACAGGCAGCTCCTTGTTATACAATGACTGGAAATTCTCATTAG
GTAGAGATTTTACAGATAAAGGACTTAAGTTGTTTATTTCACTTGTAATAATTTCTTCAGGAGAAGGATC
CCATACTTCAAGATGCTTTTTAGAGTTATCTTTGAGGGTATATCCTGCTTCATAAGATGCTAGGCCCTCT
TTCACGA
