[The description below was written by a language model from this plasmid's Addgene catalogue record.]
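Description:
pEGFP-RNF17S is a mammalian expression plasmid built on the Clontech pEGFP-C1 backbone, carrying the short transcript isoform of mouse Rnf17 (RING finger protein 17, also known as Mmip2 or TDRD4). The roughly 3.5 kb cDNA was inserted between the HindIII and SmaI sites of the multiple cloning site, in frame with and downstream of the EGFP coding sequence, giving a plasmid of about 8.25 kb. Expression is driven by the CMV promoter, so transfected cells produce RNF17S with EGFP fused to its N terminus. The plasmid is propagated in E. coli under kanamycin selection, and the recorded neomycin marker allows G418 selection of stably transfected mammalian cells. In pEGFP-C1 both resistances are generally conferred by a single Kan/Neo cassette. No feature table is supplied, so details such as the replication origins and polyadenylation signals are not directly documented here, although the listed sequencing primers imply an SV40 polyA region downstream of the insert.

The insert originates from mouse testis cDNA. The depositors used 3′RACE with Rnf17-specific primers to amplify, subclone and sequence fragments, assembling composite full-length sequences for both a short (Rnf17s) and a long (Rnf17l) transcript; this construct contains the short form. The associated work characterises RNF17 as a component of the germ cell nuage that is required for spermiogenesis. The EGFP fusion is suited to visualising the subcellular localisation and behaviour of the RNF17 short isoform by fluorescence microscopy in cultured mammalian cells, or to detecting the protein through the EGFP tag.
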