Addgene plasmid #35414: pEGFP-RNF17S
Depositing lab: Jeremy Wang. Depositing organization: University of Pennsylvania. Publication: RNF17, a component of the mammalian germ cell nuage, is essential for spermiogenesis. Pan J, Goodheart M, Chuma S, Nakatsuji N, Page DC, Wang PJ. Development. 2005 Sep;132(18):4029-39. Epub 2005 Aug 10. 10.1242/dev.02003 PubMed 16093322.
Backbone
  Vector backbone: pEGFP-C1
  Backbone manufacturer: Clontech
  Backbone size w/o insert (bp): 4731
  Total vector size (bp): 8250
  Vector type: Mammalian Expression
  Selectable markers: Neomycin (select with G418)
Growth in bacteria
  Bacterial resistance: Kanamycin, 50 μg/mL
  Growth temperature: 37°C
  Growth strain: DH5alpha
  Copy number: Unknown
Gene/Insert
  Gene/Insert name: Rnf17s (alt names: Rnf17; Rnf17 short transcript; RING finger protein 17 short transcript)
  Species: M. musculus (mouse)
  Insert size (bp): 3507
  GenBank ID: AY854010.1 AAX51690.1
  Entrez Gene: Rnf17 (a.k.a. MMIP-2, Mmip2, TDRD4)
  Promoter: CMV
  Tag / fusion protein: EGFP (N terminal on backbone)
  Cloning method: Restriction Enzyme; 5′ cloning site HindIII (unknown if destroyed); 3′ cloning site SmaI (unknown if destroyed)
  Sequencing primers: 5′ EGFP-C; CMV-F; 3′ SV40pA-R
Resource information
  A portion of this plasmid was derived from a plasmid made by: Rnf17 cDNA fragments amplified and subcloned from bulk mouse testis Marathon-Ready cDNAs (BD Biosciences).
Terms and licenses: Academic/Nonprofit Terms; Industry Terms: Not Available to Industry
Depositor comments: Based on previously reported Rnf17 cDNA sequences, Rnf17-specific primers for 3'RACE were designed to obtain full-length cDNA sequences for Rnf17s and Rnf17l (Wang et al., 2001; Yin et al., 1999). By using 3'RACE (rapid amplification of cDNA ends), the depositors amplified, subcloned and sequenced Rnf17 cDNA fragments from bulk mouse testis Marathon-Ready cDNAs (BD Biosciences). The composite cDNA sequences were deposited in GenBank under the following accession numbers: Rnf17s, AY854010; Rnf17l, AY854011. Rnf17 short transcript cDNA was cloned in frame with EGFP into pEGFP-C1 with HindIII/SmaI. (Genbank: AY854010)
How to cite: pEGFP-RNF17S was a gift from Jeremy Wang (Addgene plasmid # 35414 ; http://n2t.net/addgene:35414 ; RRID:Addgene_35414)
